>Addgene plasmid #192395 | LLP751_L2pV1_AND_B3RT_FRT_Rluc_2IFB_lacZ | addgene full sequence | sequence record 378284 | Addgene NGS Result
GTGCCGAATTCGGATCCGGAGTCGACAAAATTTAGAACGAACTTAATTATGATCTCAAATACATTGATAC
ATATCTCATCTAGATCTAGGTTATCATTATGTAAGAAAGTTTTGACGAATATGGCACGACAAAATGGCTA
GACTCGATGTAATTGGTATCTCAACTCAACATTATACTTATACCAAACATTAGTTAGACAAAATTTAAAC
AACTATTTTTTATGTATGCAAGAGTCAGCATATGTATAATTGATTCAGAATCGTTTTGACGAGTTCGGAT
GTAGTAGTAGCCATTATTTAATGTACATACTAATCGTGAATAGTGAATATGATGAAACATTGTATCTTAT
TGTATAAATATCCATAAACACATCATGAAAGACACTTTCTTTCACGGTCTGAATTAATTATGATACAATT
CTAATAGAAAACGAATTAAATTACGTTGAATTGTATGAAATCTAATTGAACAAGCCAACCACGACGACGA
CTAACGTTGCCTGGATTGACTCGGTTTAAGTTAACCACTAAAAAAACGGAGCTGTCATGTAACACGCGGA
TCGAGCAGGTCACAGTCATGAAGCCATCAAAGCAAAAGAACTAATCCAAGGGCTGAGATGATTAATTAGT
TTAAAAATTAGTTAACACGAGGGAAAAGGCTGTCTGACAGCCAGGTCACGTTATCTTTACCTGTGGTCGA
AATGATTCGTGTCTGTCGATTTTAATTATTTTTTTGAAAGGCCGAAAATAAAGTTGTAAGAGATAAACCC
GCCTATATAAATTCATATATTTTCCTCTCCGCTTTGAATACTGTATTTTTACAACAATTACCAACAACAA
CAAAGGTTGCTTAAGAATAAGTAATTCTTAAGCAACCCTGCTTTAATGAGATATGCGAGAAGCCTATGAT
CGCATGATATTTGCTTTCAATTCTGTTGTGCACGTTGTAAAAAACCTGAGCATGTGTAGCTCAGATCCTT
ACCGCCGGTTTCGGTTCATTCTAATGAATATATCACCCGTTACTATCGTATTTTTATGAATAATATTCTC
CGTTCAATTTACTGATTGTACCCTACTACTTATATGTACAATATTAAAATGAAAACAATATATTGTGCTG
AATAGGTTTATAGCGACATCTATGATAGAGCGCCACAATAACAAACAATTGCGTTTTATTATTACAAATC
CAATTTTAAAAAAAGCGGCAGAACCGGTCAAACCTAAAAGACTGATTACATAAATCTTATTCAAATTTCA
AAAGTGCCCCAGGGGCTAGTATCTACGACACACCGAGCGGCGAACTAATAACGCTCACTGAAGGGAACTC
CGGTTCCCCGCCGGCGCGCATGGGTGAGATTCCTTGAAGTTGAGTATTGGCCGTCCGCTCTACCGAAAGT
TACGGGCACCATTCAACCCGGTCCAGCACGGCGGCCGGGTAACCGACTTGCTGCCCCGAGAATTATGCAG
CATTTTTTTGGTGTATGTGGGCCCCAAATGAAGTGCAGATCAAACCTTGACAGTGACGACAAATCGTTGG
GCGGGTCCAGGGCGAATTTTGCGACAACATGTCGAGGCTCAGCAGGGTTGCTTAAGAATAAGTAATTCTT
AAGCAACCTCTGTAGAGTGAACTTCACCACATATTCTGGAAGTTCCTATTCTCTAGAAAGTATAGGAACT
TCCTGCTTTAATGAGATATGCGAGAAGCCTATGATCGCATGATATTTGCTTTCAATTCTGTTGTGCACGT
TGTAAAAAACCTGAGCATGTGTAGCTCAGATCCTTACCGCCGGTTTCGGTTCATTCTAATGAATATATCA
CCCGTTACTATCGTATTTTTATGAATAATATTCTCCGTTCAATTTACTGATTGTACCCTACTACTTATAT
GTACAATATTAAAATGAAAACAATATATTGTGCTGAATAGGTTTATAGCGACATCTATGATAGAGCGCCA
CAATAACAAACAATTGCGTTTTATTATTACAAATCCAATTTTAAAAAAAGCGGCAGAACCGGTCAAACCT
AAAAGACTGATTACATAAATCTTATTCAAATTTCAAAAGTGCCCCAGGGGCTAGTATCTACGACACACCG
AGCGGCGAACTAATAACGCTCACTGAAGGGAACTCCGGTTCCCCGCCGGCGCGCATGGGTGAGATTCCTT
GAAGTTGAGTATTGGCCGTCCGCTCTACCGAAAGTTACGGGCACCATTCAACCCGGTCCAGCACGGCGGC
CGGGTAACCGACTTGCTGCCCCGAGAATTATGCAGCATTTTTTTGGTGTATGTGGGCCCCAAATGAAGTG
CAGGTCAAACCTTGACAGTGACGACAAATCGTTGGGCGGGTCCAGGGCGAATTTTGCGACAACATGTCGA
GGCTCAGCAGGAAGTTCCTATTCTCTAGAAAGTATAGGAACTTCCAACAAACAACATTACAATTACTATT
TACAATTACAATGACTTCAAAGGTGTATGATCCTGAGCAGGTAAGTTTCTGCTTCTACCTTTGATATATA
TATAATAATTATCATTAATTAGTAGTAATATAATATTTCAAATATTTTTTTCAAAATAAAAGAATGTAGT
ATATAGCAATTGCTTTTCTGTAGTTTATAAGTGTGTATATTTTAATTTATAACTTTTCTAATATATGACC
AAAATTTGTTGATGTGCAGAGAAAAAGAATGATAACTGGTCCACAATGGTGGGCAAGATGTAAACAGATG
AACGTGCTTGATTCTTTCATTAATTACTACGATTCAGAAAAGCACGCTGAGAATGCAGTTATCTTTCTTC
ACGGAAACGCTGCATCTTCATATTTGTGGAGACATGTTGTGCCTCACATTGAACCAGTGGCTAGGTGTAT
TATCCCAGATCTTATCGGAATGGGAAAGTCTGGTAAATCTGGAAATGGTTCTTACAGACTTTTGGATCAT
TATAAGTACCTCACAGCTTGGTTCGAACTTCTCAACTTACCTAAGAAGATTATTTTCGTTGGACACGATT
GGGGTGCTTGCTTGGCATTCCATTACTCATACGAACACCAAGATAAGATCAAAGCTATAGTTCATGCAGA
GAGTGTTGTGGATGTGATAGAATCTTGGGATGAGTGGCCAGATATTGAAGAGGATATTGCTTTGATCAAG
TCTGAAGAGGGAGAAAAGATGGTTCTCGAAAATAACTTTTTCGTGGAAACTATGCTTCCTTCAAAGATTA
TGAGAAAATTGGAACCAGAAGAGTTTGCTGCATATCTCGAACCTTTCAAGGAAAAAGGAGAGGTTAGAAG
GCCAACACTCAGTTGGCCTAGGGAAATACCATTAGTTAAGGGAGGTAAACCTGATGTTGTGCAGATCGTG
AGAAATTATAACGCTTACCTTAGGGCATCAGATGATTTGCCTAAGATGTTCATCGAGTCAGATCCAGGAT
TTTTCAGTAATGCTATAGTTGAAGGTGCAAAGAAATTTCCAAACACCGAGTTCGTTAAGGTGAAAGGATT
GCATTTCTCACAAGAAGATGCTCCTGATGAGATGGGAAAGTATATTAAGTCTTTTGTTGAAAGAGTGCTC
AAAAACGAGCAGGGTTCTCGATCTGATGCTTCTGAAGTAACGTCAACAAGCTCCCAGTCTGAGGTATGCA
CAGTGGAAACGCCAGGTTGTGTTGGTTCTTAAGCTTCTCTAGCTAGAGTCGATCGACAAGCTCGAGTTTC
TCCATAATAATGTGTGAGTAGTTCCCAGATAAGGGAATTAGGGTTCCTATAGGGTTTCGCTCATGTGTTG
AGCATATAAGAAACCCTTAGTATGTATTTGTATTTGTAAAATACTTCTATCAATAAAATTTCTAATTCCT
AAAACCAAAATCCAGTACTAAAATCCAGATCGCTGCAAGAATTCAAGCTTGGAGCCAACACTCGAATCCC
CACCCGTTGGACCAAACCCGGCTCATTAAGCGTCGGTTCAGATTTATTTCCTTTATTTAAAAAAAAGGAA
AGGGTAAAAAATAGAAAATTGGAAACAGTTAAAGCCCAAAATTGTAATTTACCGAGAATTGTAAATTTAC
CTGAAAACCCTACGCTATAGTTTCGACTATAAATACCAAACTTAGGACCTCACTTCAGAATCCCCTCGTC
GCTGCGTCTCTCTCCCGCAACCTTCGATTTTCGTTTATTCGCATCCATCGGAGAGAGAAAACAATCAATA
AGCGACCTACTACAAACAAGTAAGTAAGAGAAAAACCAAAAGAAGAAGAGAAACAACAAGAAGAAGTAAT
GGAGGACGCCAAAAACATAAAGAAAGGCCCGGCGCCATTCTATCCTCTAGAGGATGGAACCGCTGGAGAG
CAACTGCATAAGGCTATGAAGAGATACGCCCTGGTTCCTGGAACAATTGCTTTTACAGATGCACATATCG
AGGTGAACATCACGTACGCGGAATACTTCGAAATGTCCGTTCGGTTGGCAGAAGCTATGAAACGATATGG
GCTGAATACAAATCACAGAATCGTCGTATGCAGTGAAAACTCTCTTCAATTCTTTATGCCGGTGTTGGGC
GCGTTATTTATCGGAGTTGCAGTTGCGCCCGCGAACGACATTTATAATGAACGTGAATTGCTCAACAGTA
TGAACATTTCGCAGCCTACCGTAGTGTTTGTTTCCAAAAAGGGGTTGCAAAAAATTTTGAACGTGCAAAA
AAAATTACCAATAATCCAGAAAATTATTATCATGGATTCTAAAACGGATTACCAGGGATTTCAGTCGATG
TACACGTTCGTCACATCTCATCTACCTCCCGGTTTTAATGAATACGATTTTGTACCAGAGTCCTTTGATC
GTGACAAAACAATTGCACTGATAATGAATTCCTCTGGATCTACTGGGTTACCTAAGGGTGTGGCCCTTCC
GCATAGAACTGCCTGCGTCAGATTCTCGCATGCCAGAGATCCTATTTTTGGCAATCAAATCATTCCGGAT
ACTGCGATTTTAAGTGTTGTTCCATTCCATCACGGTTTTGGAATGTTTACTACACTCGGATATTTGATAT
GTGGATTTCGAGTCGTCTTAATGTATAGATTTGAAGAAGAGCTGTTTTTACGATCCCTTCAGGATTACAA
AATTCAAAGTGCGTTGCTAGTACCAACCCTATTTTCATTCTTCGCCAAAAGCACTCTGATTGACAAATAC
GATTTATCTAATTTACACGAAATTGCTTCTGGGGGCGCACCTCTTTCGAAAGAAGTCGGGGAAGCGGTTG
CAAAACGCTTCCATCTTCCAGGGATACGACAAGGATATGGGCTCACTGAGACTACATCAGCTATTCTGAT
TACACCCGAGGGGGATGATAAACCGGGCGCGGTCGGTAAAGTTGTTCCATTTTTTGAAGCGAAGGTTGTG
GATCTGGATACCGGGAAAACGCTGGGCGTTAATCAGAGAGGCGAATTATGTGTCAGAGGACCTATGATTA
TGTCCGGTTATGTAAACAATCCGGAAGCGACCAACGCCTTGATTGACAAGGATGGATGGCTACATTCTGG
AGACATAGCTTACTGGGACGAGGACGAACACTTCTTCATAGTTGACCGCTTGAAGTCTTTAATTAAATAC
AAAGGATATCAGGTGGCCCCCGCTGAATTGGAATCGATATTGTTACAACACCCCAACATCTTCGACGCGG
GCGTGGCAGGTCTGCCCGACGATGACGCCGGTGAACTTCCCGCCGCCGTTGTTGTTTTGGAGCACGGAAA
GACGATGACGGAAAAAGAGATCGTGGATTACGTCGCCAGTCAAGTAACAACCGCGAAAAAGTTGCGCGGA
GGAGTTGTGTTTGTGGACGAAGTACCGAAAGGTCTTACCGGAAAACTCGACGCAAGAAAAATCAGAGAGA
TCCTCATAAAGGCCAAGAAGGGCGGAAAGTCCAAATTGTAAGCTTGATCCCCCGTCGACAGCTAGCTATA
TCATCAATTTATGTATTACACATAATATCGCACTCAGTCTTTCATCTACGGCAATGTACCAGCTGATATA
ATCAGTTATTGAAATATTTCTGAATTTAAACTTGCATCAATAAATTTATGTTTTTGCTTGGACTATAATA
CCTGACTTGTTATTTTATCAATAAATATTTAAACTATATTTCTTTCAAGATCGCTACTAGAATTCGAGCT
CGGAGCCAACACTCGAATCCCCACCCGTTGGACCAAACCCGGCTCATTAAGCGTCGGTTCAGATTTATTT
CCTTTATTTAAAAAAAAGGAAAGGGTAAAAAATAGAAAATTGGAAACAGTTAAAGCCCAAAATTGTAATT
TACCGAGAATTGTAAATTTACCTGAAAACCCTACGCTATAGTTTCGACTATAAATACCAAACTTAGGACC
TCACTTCAGAATCCCCTCGTCGCTGCGTCTCTCTCCCGCAACCTTCGATTTTCGTTTATTCGCATCCATC
GGAGAGAGAAAACAATCAATAAGCGACCTACTGTATTTTTACAACAATTACCAACAACAACAAACAACAA
ACAACATTACAATTACTATTTACAATTACAATGGCTCCTAAGAAGAAGAGGAAGGTGATGAGCCAGTTCG
ACATCCTGTGCAAGACCCCCCCCAAGGTGCTGGTGCGGCAGTTCGTGGAGAGATTCGAGAGGCCCAGCGG
CGAGAAGATCGCCAGCTGTGCCGCCGAGCTGACCTACCTGTGCTGGATGATCACCCACAACGGCACCGCC
ATCAAGAGGGCCACCTTCATGAGCTACAACACCATCATCAGCAACAGCCTGAGCTTCGACATCGTGAACA
AGAGCCTGCAGTTCAAGTACAAGACCCAGAAGGCCACCATCCTGGAGGCCAGCCTGAAGAAGCTGATCCC
CGCCTGGGAGTTCACCATCATCCCTTACAACGGCCAGAAGCACCAGAGCGACATCACCGACATCGTGTCC
AGCCTGCAGCTGCAGTTCGAGAGCAGCGAGGAGGCCGACAAGGGCAACAGCCACAGCAAGAAGATGCTGA
AGGCCCTGCTGTCCGAGGGCGAGAGCATCTGGGAGATCACCGAGAAGATCCTGAACAGCTTCGAGTACAC
CAGCAGGTTCACCAAGACCAAGACCCTGTACCAGTTCCTGTTCCTGGCCACATTCATCAACTGCGGCAGG
TTCAGCGACATCAAGAACGTGGACCCCAAGAGCTTCAAGCTGGTGCAGAACAAGTACCTGGGCGTGATCA
TTCAGTGCCTGGTGACCGAGACTAAGACAAGCGTGTCCAGGTAAGTTTCTGCTTCTACCTTTGATATATA
TATAATAATTATCATTAATTAGTAGTAATATAATATTTCAAATATTTTTTTCAAAATAAAAGAATGTAGT
ATATAGCAATTGCTTTTCTGTAGTTTATAAGTGTGTATATTTTAATTTATAACTTTTCTAATATATGACC
AAAATTTGTTGATGTGCAGGCACATCTACTTTTTCAGCGCCAGAGGCAGGATCGACCCCCTGGTGTACCT
GGACGAGTTCCTGAGGAACAGCGAGCCCGTGCTGAAGAGAGTGAACAGGACCGGCAACAGCAGCAGCAAC
AAGCAGGAGTACCAGCTGCTGAAGGACAACCTGGTGCGCAGCTACAACAAGGCCCTGAAGAAGAACGCCC
CCTACCCCATCTTCGCTATCAAGAACGGCCCTAAGAGCCACATCGGCAGGCACCTGATGACCAGCTTTCT
GAGCATGAAGGGCCTGACCGAGCTGACAAACGTGGTGGGCAACTGGAGCGACAAGAGGGCCTCCGCCGTG
GCCAGGACCACCTACACCCACCAGATCACCGCCATCCCCGACCACTACTTCGCCCTGGTGTCCAGGTACT
ACGCCTACGACCCCATCAGCAAGGAGATGATCGCCCTGAAGGACGAGACTAACCCCATCGAGGAGTGGCA
GCACATCGAGCAGCTGAAGGGCAGCGCCGAGGGCAGCATCAGATACCCCGCCTGGAACGGCATCATCAGC
CAGGAGGTGCTGGACTACCTGAGCAGCTACATCAACAGGCGGATCTGAGCTTCTCTAGCTAGAGTCGATC
GACAAGCTCGAGTTTCTCCATAATAATGTGTGAGTAGTTCCCAGATAAGGGAATTAGGGTTCCTATAGGG
TTTCGCTCATGTGTTGAGCATATAAGAAACCCTTAGTATGTATTTGTATTTGTAAAATACTTCTATCAAT
AAAATTTCTAATTCCTAAAACCAAAATCCAGTACTAAAATCCAGATCGCTTTACGAATTCCCATGGGGAG
CCAACACTCGAATCCCCACCCGTTGGACCAAACCCGGCTCATTAAGCGTCGGTTCAGATTTATTTCCTTT
ATTTAAAAAAAAGGAAAGGGTAAAAAATAGAAAATTGGAAACAGTTAAAGCCCAAAATTGTAATTTACCG
AGAATTGTAAATTTACCTGAAAACCCTACGCTATAGTTTCGACTATAAATACCAAACTTAGGACCTCACT
TCAGAATCCCCTCGTCGCTGCGTCTCTCTCCCGCAACCTTCGATTTTCGTTTATTCGCATCCATCGGAGA
GAGAAAACAATCAATAAGCGACCTACTGTATTTTTACAACAATTACCAACAACAACAAACAACAAACAAC
ATTACAATTACTATTTACAATTACAATGCCCAAGAAAAAGCGGAAGGTGTCCAGCTACATGGACCTGGTG
GACGACGAGCCCGCCACCCTGTACCACAAGTTCGTGGAATGCCTGAAGGCCGGCGAGAACTTCTGCGGCG
ATAAGCTGAGCGGCATCATCACCATGGCCATTCTGAAGGCCATCAAGGCCCTGACCGAAGTGAAGAAAAC
CACCTTCAACAAGTACAAGACCACCATCAAGCAGGGCCTGCAGTACGACGTGGGCAGCAGCACCATCAGC
TTCGTGTACCACCTGAAGGACTGCGACGAGCTGAGCAGAGGCCTGAGCGACGCCTTCGAGCCCTACAAGT
TCAAGATCAAGAGCAACAAAGAGGCCACCAGCTTCAAGACCCTGTTCAGGGGCCCTAGCTTCGGCAGCCA
GAAGAACTGGCGGAAGAAAGAGGTGGACCGCGAGGTGGACAACCTGTTCCACAGCACCGAGACAGACGAG
AGCATCTTCAAGTTCATCCTGAACACCCTGGACAGCATCGAAACCCAGACCAACACCGACCGGCAGAAAA
CCGTGCTGACCTTTATCCTGCTGATGACCTTCTTCAACTGCTGCCGGAACAACGACCTGATGAACGTGGA
CCCCAGCACCTTCAAGATCGTGAAGAACAAGTTTGTGGGCTACCTGCTGCAGGCTGAAGTGAAGCAGACC
AAGACCAGAAAGAGCCGGAATATCTTCTTCTTCCCCATCCGGGAAAACCGCTTCGACCTGTTCCTGGCCC
TGCACGACTTCTTCAGAACCTGCCAGCCCACCCCCAAGAGCAGACTGAGCGATCAGGTAAGTTTCTGCTT
CTACCTTTGATATATATATAATAATTATCATTAATTAGTAGTAATATAATATTTCAAATATTTTTTTCAA
AATAAAAGAATGTAGTATATAGCAATTGCTTTTCTGTAGTTTATAAGTGTGTATATTTTAATTTATAACT
TTTCTAATATATGACCAAAATTTGTTGATGTGCAGGTGTCCGAGCAGAAGTGGCAGCTGTTCCGGGACAG
CATGGTCATCGACTACAACCGGTTCTTTCGGAAGTTCCCCGCCAGCCCCATCTTCGCCATTAAGCACGGC
CCCAAGTCCCACCTGGGCCGGCATCTGATGAACAGCTTTCTGCACAAGAACGAGCTGGACAGCTGGGCCA
ACAGCCTGGGCAATTGGAGCAGCTCCCAGAACCAGAGAGAGAGCGGCGCCAGACTGGGCTACACACACGG
CGGAAGAGATCTGCCCCAGCCCCTGTTTGGCTTCCTGGCCGGATACTGCGTGCGGAACGAAGAGGGCCAC
ATCGTGGGCCTGGGCCTGGAAAAGGACATCAACGATCTGTTCGACGGCATCATGGACCCCCTGAACGAGA
AAGAGGACACCGAGATCTGCGAGAGCTACGGCGAGTGGGCCAAGATTGTGTCCAAGGACGTGCTGATCTT
CCTGAAGAGATACCACAGCAAGAACGCCTGTCGGAGATACCAGAACAGCACCCTGTATGCCCGGACCTTC
CTGAAAACCGAGAGCGTGACCCTGAGCGGCTCCAAGGGCAGCGAGGAACCTTCTAGCCCTGTGCGGATCC
CCATCCTGAGCATGGGAAAGGCCAGCCCCTCCGAGGGAAGAAAGCTGAGAGCCAGCGAGCACGCCAACGA
CGACAACGAGATCGAGAAGATCGACAGCGACAGCAGCCAGAGCGAAGAGATCCCTATCGAGATGAGCGAC
TCCGAGGACGAGACAACCGCCAGCAACATCAGCGGCATCTACCTGGACATGAGCAAGGCCAACTCCAACG
TGGTGTACAGCCCCCCTAGCCAGACAGGCAGAGCTGCTGGCGCCGGAAGAAAAAGAGGCGTGGGAGGCAG
ACGGACCGTGGAAAGCAAGCGGAGAAGAGTGCTGGCCCCCATCAACCGGTGAGCTTCTCTAGCTAGAGTC
GATCGACAAGCTCGAGTTTCTCCATAATAATGTGTGAGTAGTTCCCAGATAAGGGAATTAGGGTTCCTAT
AGGGTTTCGCTCATGTGTTGAGCATATAAGAAACCCTTAGTATGTATTTGTATTTGTAAAATACTTCTAT
CAATAAAATTTCTAATTCCTAAAACCAAAATCCAGTACTAAAATCCAGATCGCTCAGATGAGACCGCAGC
TGGCACGACAGGTTTCCCGACTGGAAAGCGGGCAGTGAGCGCAACGCAATTAATGTGAGTTAGCTCACTC
ATTAGGCACCCCAGGCTTTACACTTTATGCTTCCGGCTCGTATGTTGTGTGGAATTGTGAGCGGATAACA
ATTTCACACAGGAAACAGCTATGACCATGATTACGCCAAGCTTGCATGCCTGCAGGTCGACTCTAGAGGA
TCCCCGGGTACCGAGCTCGAATTCACTGGCCGTCGTTTTACAACGTCGTGACTGGGAAAACCCTGGCGTT
ACCCAACTTAATCGCCTTGCAGCACATCCCCCTTTCGCCAGCTGGCGTAATAGCGAAGAGGCCCGCACCG
ATCGCCCTTCCCAACAGTTGCGCAGCCTGAATGGCGAATGGCGCCTGATGCGGTATTTTCTCCTTACGCA
TCTGTGCGGTATTTCACACCGCATATGGTGCACTCTCAGTACAATCTGCTCTGATGCCGCATAGTTAAGC
CAGCCCCGACACCCGCCAACACCCGCTGACGCGCCCTGACGGGCTTGTCTGCTCCCGGCATCCGCTTACA
GACAAGCTGTGACGGTCTCAGGGACACGAAGTGATCCGTTTAAACTATCAGTGTTTGACAGGATATATTG
GCGGGTAAACCTAAGAGAAAAGAGCGTTTATTAGAATAATCGGATATTTAAAAGGGCGTGAAAAGGTTTA
TCCGTTCGTCCATTTGTATGTGCCAGCCGCCTTTGCGACGCTCACCGGGCTGGTTGCCCTCGCCGCTGGG
CTGGCGGCCGTCTATGGCCCTGCAAACGCGCCAGAAACGCCGTCGAAGCCGTGTGCGAGACACCGCGGCC
GCCGGCGTTGTGGATACCTCGCGGAAAACTTGGCCCTCACTGACAGATGAGGGGCGGACGTTGACACTTG
AGGGGCCGACTCACCCGGCGCGGCGTTGACAGATGAGGGGCAGGCTCGATTTCGGCCGGCGACGTGGAGC
TGGCCAGCCTCGCAAATCGGCGAAAACGCCTGATTTTACGCGAGTTTCCCACAGATGATGTGGACAAGCC
TGGGGATAAGTGCCCTGCGGTATTGACACTTGAGGGGCGCGACTACTGACAGATGAGGGGCGCGATCCTT
GACACTTGAGGGGCAGAGTGCTGACAGATGAGGGGCGCACCTATTGACATTTGAGGGGCTGTCCACAGGC
AGAAAATCCAGCATTTGCAAGGGTTTCCGCCCGTTTTTCGGCCACCGCTAACCTGTCTTTTAACCTGCTT
TTAAACCAATATTTATAAACCTTGTTTTTAACCAGGGCTGCGCCCTGTGCGCGTGACCGCGCACGCCGAA
GGGGGGTGCCCCCCCTTCTCGAACCCTCCCGGCCCGCTAACGCGGGCCTCCCATCCCCCCAGGGGCTGCG
CCCCTCGGCCGCGAACGGCCTCACCCCAAAAATGGCAGCGCTGGCCAATTCCCGAGTGCGCGGAACCCCT
ATTTGTTTATTTTTCTAAATACATTCAAATATGTATCCGCTCATGAGACAATAACCCTGATAAATGCTTC
AATAATATTGAAAAAGGAAGAGTATGGCTAAAATGAGAATATCACCGGAATTGAAAAAACTGATCGAAAA
ATACCGCTGCGTAAAAGATACGGAAGGAATGTCTCCTGCTAAGGTATATAAGCTGGTGGGAGAAAATGAA
AACCTATATTTAAAAATGACGGACAGCCGGTATAAAGGGACCACCTATGATGTGGAACGGGAAAAGGACA
TGATGCTATGGCTGGAAGGAAAGCTGCCTGTTCCAAAGGTCCTGCACTTTGAACGGCATGATGGCTGGAG
CAATCTGCTCATGAGTGAGGCCGATGGCGTCCTTTGCTCGGAAGAGTATGAAGATGAACAAAGCCCTGAA
AAGATTATCGAGCTGTATGCGGAGTGCATCAGGCTCTTTCACTCCATCGACATATCGGATTGTCCCTATA
CGAATAGCTTAGACAGCCGCTTAGCCGAATTGGATTACTTACTGAATAACGATCTGGCCGATGTGGATTG
CGAAAACTGGGAAGAGGACACTCCATTTAAAGATCCGCGCGAGCTGTATGATTTTTTAAAGACGGAAAAG
CCCGAAGAGGAACTTGTCTTTTCCCACGGCGACCTGGGAGACAGCAACATCTTTGTGAAAGATGGCAAAG
TAAGTGGCTTTATTGATCTTGGGAGAAGCGGCAGGGCGGACAAGTGGTATGACATTGCCTTCTGCGTCCG
GTCGCTCAGGGAGGATATCGGGGAAGAACAGTATGTCGAGCTATTTTTTGACTTACTGGGGATCAAGCCT
GATTGGGAGAAAATAAAATATTATATTTTACTGGATGAATTGTTTTAGCTGTCAGACCAAGTTTACTCAT
ATATACTTTAGATTGATTTAAAACTTCATTTTTAATTTAAAAGGATCTAGGTGAAGATCCTTTTTGATAA
TCTCATGACCAAAATCCCTTAACGTGAGTTTTCGTTCCACTGAGCGTCAGACCCCGTAGAAAAGATCAAA
GGATCTTCTTGAGATCCTTTTTTTCTGCGCGTAATCTGCTGCTTGCAAACAAAAAAACCACCGCTACCAG
CGGTGGTTTGTTTGCCGGATCAAGAGCTACCAACTCTTTTTCCGAAGGTAACTGGCTTCAGCAGAGCGCA
GATACCAAATACTGTTCTTCTAGTGTAGCCGTAGTTAGGCCACCACTTCAAGAACTCTGTAGCACCGCCT
ACATACCTCGCTCTGCTAATCCTGTTACCAGTGGCTGCTGCCAGTGGCGATAAGTCGTGTCTTACCGGGT
TGGACTCAAGACGATAGTTACCGGATAAGGCGCAGCGGTCGGGCTGAACGGGGGGTTCGTGCACACAGCC
CAGCTTGGAGCGAACGACCTACACCGAACTGAGATACCTACAGCGTGAGCTATGAGAAAGCGCCACGCTT
CCCGAAGGGAGAAAGGCGGACAGGTATCCGGTAAGCGGCAGGGTCGGAACAGGAGAGCGCACGAGGGAGC
TTCCAGGGGGAAACGCCTGGTATCTTTATAGTCCTGTCGGGTTTCGCCACCTCTGACTTGAGCGTCGATT
TTTGTGATGCTCGTCAGGGGGGCGGAGCCTATGGAAAAACGCCAGCAACGCGGCCTTTTTACGGTTCCTG
GCAGATCCTAGATGTGGCGCAACGATGCCGGCGACAAGCAGGAGCGCACCGACTTCTTCCGCATCAAGTG
TTTTGGCTCTCAGGCCGAGGCCCACGGCAAGTATTTGGGCAAGGGGTCGCTGGTATTCGTGCAGGGCAAG
ATTCGGAATACCAAGTACGAGAAGGACGGCCAGACGGTCTACGGGACCGACTTCATTGCCGATAAGGTGG
ATTATCTGGACACCAAGGCACCAGGCGGGTCAAATCAGGAATAAGGGCACATTGCCCCGGCGTGAGTCGG
GGCAATCCCGCAAGGAGGGTGAATGAATCGGACGTTTGACCGGAAGGCATACAGGCAAGAACTGATCGAC
GCGGGGTTTTCCGCCGAGGATGCCGAAACCATCGCAAGCCGCACCGTCATGCGTGCGCCCCGCGAAACCT
TCCAGTCCGTCGGCTCGATGGTCCAGCAAGCTACGGCCAAGATCGAGCGCGACAGCGTGCAACTGGCTCC
CCCTGCCCTGCCCGCGCCATCGGCCGCCGTGGAGCGTTCGCGTCGTCTTGAACAGGAGGCGGCAGGTTTG
GCGAAGTCGATGACCATCGACACGCGAGGAACTATGACGACCAAGAAGCGAAAAACCGCCGGCGAGGACC
TGGCAAAACAGGTCAGCGAGGCCAAGCAGGCCGCGTTGCTGAAACACACGAAGCAGCAGATCAAGGAAAT
GCAGCTTTCCTTGTTCGATATTGCGCCGTGGCCGGACACGATGCGAGCGATGCCAAACGACACGGCCCGC
TCTGCCCTGTTCACCACGCGCAACAAGAAAATCCCGCGCGAGGCGCTGCAAAACAAGGTCATTTTCCACG
TCAACAAGGACGTGAAGATCACCTACACCGGCGTCGAGCTGCGGGCCGACGATGACGAACTGGTGTGGCA
GCAGGTGTTGGAGTACGCGAAGCGCACCCCTATCGGCGAGCCGATCACCTTCACGTTCTACGAGCTTTGC
CAGGACCTGGGCTGGTCGATCAATGGCCGGTATTACACGAAGGCCGAGGAATGCCTGTCGCGCCTACAGG
CGACGGCGATGGGCTTCACGTCCGACCGCGTTGGGCACCTGGAATCGGTGTCGCTGCTGCACCGCTTCCG
CGTCCTGGACCGTGGCAAGAAAACGTCCCGTTGCCAGGTCCTGATCGACGAGGAAATCGTCGTGCTGTTT
GCTGGCGACCACTACACGAAATTCATATGGGAGAAGTACCGCAAGCTGTCGCCGACGGCCCGACGGATGT
TCGACTATTTCAGCTCGCACCGGGAGCCGTACCCGCTCAAGCTGGAAACCTTCCGCCTCATGTGCGGATC
GGATTCCACCCGCGTGAAGAAGTGGCGCGAGCAGGTCGGCGAAGCCTGCGAAGAGTTGCGAGGCAGCGGC
CTGGTGGAACACGCCTGGGTCAATGATGACCTGGTGCATTGCAAACGCTAGGGCCTTGTGGGGTCAGTTC
CGGCTGGGGGTTCAGCAGCCCCTGCTCGGATCTGTTGGACCGGACAGTAGTCATGGTTGATGGGCTGCCT
GTATCGAGTGGTGATTTTGTGCCGAGCTGCCGGTCGGGGAGCTGTTGGCTGGCTGGTGGCAGGATATATT
GTGGTGTAAACAAATTGACGCTTAGACAACTTAATAACACATTGCGGACGTTTTTAATGTACTGGGGTTG
AACACTCT
Features (pLannotate 1.2.2; 34 found; start..end, strand, type, name):
    824..844     +  misc_feature   TMV Ω (fragment): translational enhancer from the tobacco mosaic virus 5'-leader sequence (Gallie et al., 1988)
    878..1585    +  terminator     OCS terminator: octopine synthase terminator
   1649..1682    +  protein_bind   FRT (minimal): supports FLP-mediated excision but not integration (Turan and Bode, 2011) FLP recombinase from the Saccharomyces cerevisiae 2μ plasmid
   1683..2390    +  terminator     OCS terminator: octopine synthase terminator
   2391..2424    +  protein_bind   FRT (minimal): supports FLP-mediated excision but not integration (Turan and Bode, 2011) FLP recombinase from the Saccharomyces cerevisiae 2μ plasmid
   2425..2459    +  misc_feature   TMV Ω (fragment): translational enhancer from the tobacco mosaic virus 5'-leader sequence (Gallie et al., 1988)
   2491..2679    +  intron         IV2 intron: modified second intron of the potato ST-LS1 gene (Vancanneyt et al., 1990)
   2677..3582    +  CDS            LUCI_RENRE: Experimental evidence at protein level: Swiss-Prot protein existence level 1. Upon binding the substrate, the enzyme catalyzes an oxygenation, producing a very short-lived hydroperoxide that cyclizes into a dioxetanone structure, which collapses, releasing a CO(2) molecule. The spontaneous breakdown of the dioxetanone releases the energy (about 50 kcal/mole) that is necessary to generate the excited state of the coelenteramide product, which is the singlet form of the monoanion. In vivo the product undergoes the process of nonradiative energy transfer to an accessory protein, a green fluoresce
   3589..3663    +  CDS            DREB2A (fragment): DRE2A_ARATH - Also known as ERF045. Experimental evidence at protein level: Swiss-Prot protein existence level 1. Transcriptional activator that binds specifically to the DNA sequence 5'-[AG]CCGAC-3'. Binding to the C-repeat/DRE element mediates high salinity- and dehydration-inducible transcription. From Arabidopsis thaliana (Mouse-ear cress).
   3707..3881    +  polyA_signal   CaMV poly(A) signal: cauliflower mosaic virus polyadenylation signal
   4269..5918    +  CDS            LUCI_PHOPY: Experimental evidence at protein level: Swiss-Prot protein existence level 1. Produces green light with a wavelength of 562 nm. From Photinus pyralis (Common eastern firefly) (Lampyris pyralis).
   5941..6141    +  terminator     gene 7 terminator: transcription terminator for octopine-type Ti plasmid gene 7
   6484..6539    +  misc_feature   TMV Ω: translational enhancer from the tobacco mosaic virus 5'-leader sequence (Gallie et al., 1988)
   6541..7251    +  CDS            FLPo (fragment): nuclear-targeted site-specific recombinase FLPo is a mouse codon-optimized fusion between the SV40 nuclear localization signal and a thermostable version of the Saccharomyces cerevisiae site-specific recombinase FLP. Recombination occurs at FRT sequences.
   7251..7439    +  intron         IV2 intron: modified second intron of the potato ST-LS1 gene (Vancanneyt et al., 1990)
   7437..8028    +  CDS            FLPo (fragment): nuclear-targeted site-specific recombinase FLPo is a mouse codon-optimized fusion between the SV40 nuclear localization signal and a thermostable version of the Saccharomyces cerevisiae site-specific recombinase FLP. Recombination occurs at FRT sequences.
   8063..8237    +  polyA_signal   CaMV poly(A) signal: cauliflower mosaic virus polyadenylation signal
   8579..8634    +  misc_feature   TMV Ω: translational enhancer from the tobacco mosaic virus 5'-leader sequence (Gallie et al., 1988)
   9437..9625    +  intron         IV2 intron: modified second intron of the potato ST-LS1 gene (Vancanneyt et al., 1990)
  10587..10761   +  polyA_signal   CaMV poly(A) signal: cauliflower mosaic virus polyadenylation signal
  10776..10818   +  CDS            lacI (fragment): lac repressor; lacI; The lac repressor binds to the lac operator to inhibit transcription in E. coli. This inhibition can be relieved by adding lactose or isopropyl-β-D-thiogalactopyranoside (IPTG).
  10831..10852   +  protein_bind   CAP binding site: CAP binding activates transcription in the presence of cAMP. E. coli catabolite activator protein
  10867..10897   +  promoter       lac promoter: promoter for the E. coli lac operon
  10901..10923   +  protein_bind   lac operator (fragment): The lac repressor binds to the lac operator to inhibit transcription in E. coli. This inhibition can be relieved by adding lactose or isopropyl-β-D-thiogalactopyranoside (IPTG). lac repressor encoded by lacI
  10958..11014   -  misc_feature   MCS: pUC18/19 multiple cloning site
  11011..11168   +  CDS            lacZα (fragment): LacZα fragment of β-galactosidase; lacZ fragment
  11174..11273   -  misc_feature   bom (fragment): basis of mobility region from pBR322
  11396..11420   +  misc_feature   RB T-DNA repeat: right border repeat from nopaline C58 T-DNA
  11517..12148   +  rep_origin     oriV: incP origin of replication
  12239..12343   +  promoter       AmpR promoter: bla
  12344..13138   +  CDS            KanR: aminoglycoside phosphotransferase; aphA-3; confers resistance to kanamycin
  13309..13897   +  rep_origin     ori: high-copy-number ColE1/pMB1/pBR322/pUC origin of replication
  14233..15378   +  CDS            trfA: TRFA_ECOLX - Experimental evidence at protein level: Swiss-Prot protein existence level 1. Also involved in plasmid copy number control, promoting intermolecular coupling of protein bound iterons at oriV, which inhibits replication initiation. From Escherichia coli.
  15527..15551   +  misc_feature   LB T-DNA repeat: left border repeat from nopaline C58 T-DNA
