[The description below was written by a language model from this plasmid's Addgene catalogue record and pLannotate feature annotations shown in this document.]
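Description:
LLP751_L2pV1_AND_B3RT_FRT_Rluc_2IFB_lacZ is a 15.6 kb Level 2 modular-cloning binary vector built on pAGM4673 for plant expression and synthetic biology work. The backbone carries nopaline-type left and right T-DNA border repeats, the broad-host-range incP oriV with its trfA replication protein, and a ColE1/pUC-type origin, an arrangement consistent with maintenance in both E. coli and Agrobacterium. Selection is by kanamycin (aphA-3 driven by the bla promoter). A lac promoter/lacZα cassette sits just inside the right border. The "lacZ" in the name probably marks this as a blue/white screening position for adding further modules, though the record does not say so.

The payload is a recombinase-based AND gate with a Renilla luciferase output. According to the catalogue entry, an Act2 promoter is separated from Rluc by two transcriptional blockers, each an OCS terminator flanked by recombinase sites: one by FRT and one by B3RT. The annotation detects both OCS terminators and the FRT pair, but not the promoter or the B3RT sites. In the feature table the unannotated, presumably B3RT-flanked, terminator lies upstream of the FRT-flanked one, the reverse of the order in the insert name. Rluc is preceded by a TMV Ω leader fragment, contains the potato IV2 intron, and ends in a C-terminal PEST degradation tag, which the annotation tool matches to a DREB2A fragment. A CaMV poly(A) signal follows.

The depositor lists three further TCTP1-driven units: firefly luciferase, presumably a normalisation reference, plus FlpO and B3o. FlpO is annotated as intron-split, whereas the B3 coding sequence is not annotated and only its Ω leader, intron and poly(A) signal are detected. Because both recombinases are present, both terminators should be excised and Rluc expressed, so the plasmid represents the two-input state of the AND gate.
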