Addgene plasmid #192395: LLP751_L2pV1_AND_B3RT_FRT_Rluc_2IFB_lacZ
Purpose: To act as a 2-input state of the AND gate.
Depositing lab: Ryan Lister. Depositing organization: University of Western Australia. Publication: Synthetic memory circuits for stable cell reprogramming in plants. Lloyd JPB, Ly F, Gong P, Pflueger J, Swain T, Pflueger C, Fourie E, Khan MA, Kidd BN, Lister R. Nat Biotechnol. 2022 Jul 4. pii: 10.1038/s41587-022-01383-2. doi: 10.1038/s41587-022-01383-2. PubMed 35788565.
Backbone
  Vector backbone: pAGM4673
  Backbone manufacturer: Sylvestre Marillonnet
  Vector type: Plant Expression, Synthetic Biology
Growth in bacteria
  Bacterial resistance: Kanamycin, 50 μg/mL
  Growth temperature: 30°C
  Growth strain: DH5alpha
  Copy number: Unknown
Gene/Insert
  Gene/Insert name: Act2::FRT-OCS-FRT::B3RT-OCS-B3RT::Rluc
  Species: Renilla reniformis
  Tag / fusion protein: PEST (C terminal on insert)
  Cloning method: Restriction Enzyme; 5′ cloning site unknown (unknown if destroyed)
Terms and licenses: Academic/Nonprofit Terms; Industry Terms: Not Available to Industry
Depositor comments: Other genes: TCTP1::Fluc, TCTP1::FlpO, TCTP1::B3o
How to cite: LLP751_L2pV1_AND_B3RT_FRT_Rluc_2IFB_lacZ was a gift from Ryan Lister (Addgene plasmid # 192395 ; http://n2t.net/addgene:192395 ; RRID:Addgene_192395)
